Addgene plasmid #198950: pGL0_37 [tetA pSC101]
Purpose: Level 0 part
Depositing lab: Charlie Gilbert & Nili Ostrov & Cultivarium Tools. Depositing organization: Cultivarium, Convergent Research. Publication: A scalable framework for high-throughput identification of functional origins of replication in non-model bacteria. Gilbert C, Brumwell SL, Crits-Christoph A, Kang SC, Martin-Moldes Z, Alsharif W, Esmurria A, Nguyen M-A, Lee HH, Ostrov N. bioRxiv 2023.05.19.541510 10.1101/2023.05.19.541510.
Backbone
  Vector backbone: pGLDV_17
  Vector type: Synthetic Biology
Growth in bacteria
  Bacterial resistance: Chloramphenicol, 25 μg/mL
  Growth temperature: 37°C
  Growth strain: E. coli Zymo 10B
  Copy number: High Copy
Gene/Insert
  Gene/Insert name: tetA pSC101
  Species: Salmonella panama
  Cloning method: Unknown
Resource information
  A portion of this plasmid was derived from a plasmid made by: https://seva-plasmids.com/
Terms and licenses: Academic/Nonprofit Terms; Industry Terms: Not Available to Industry
How to cite: pGL0_37 [tetA pSC101] was a gift from Charlie Gilbert & Nili Ostrov & Cultivarium Tools (Addgene plasmid # 198950 ; http://n2t.net/addgene:198950 ; RRID:Addgene_198950)
