[The description below was written by a language model from this plasmid's Addgene catalogue record and pLannotate feature annotations shown in this document.]
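Description:
pGL0_37 [tetA pSC101] is a small (about 3.5 kb) synthetic-biology plasmid that serves as a "Level 0" part, meaning a storage vector holding a single basic DNA module intended for later hierarchical assembly into larger constructs. It is built on the pGLDV_17 backbone and is maintained in E. coli as a high-copy plasmid through a ColE1/pMB1/pUC-type origin of replication. Selection of the part vector itself is by chloramphenicol, conferred by a cat (chloramphenicol acetyltransferase) gene driven by its native cat promoter and followed by the phage lambda t0 terminator. A short residual lacZα fragment is annotated next to this cassette. It is probably left over from a screening cassette replaced when the part was inserted, although the record does not say so and lists the cloning method as unknown.

The stored part is tetA, the class C tetracycline resistance determinant of the type associated with plasmid pSC101, with Salmonella panama given as the source species. It encodes a membrane metal-tetracycline/proton antiporter that lowers intracellular drug levels by energy-dependent efflux, the same marker used in classic vectors such as pBR322 and pACYC184. The annotation identifies only the coding sequence. No dedicated promoter or terminator is called for tetA, so the record does not show which regulatory sequences accompany it. Despite "pSC101" in the name, no pSC101 replication origin is annotated, so the label appears to describe where the tetA gene came from.

Part of the plasmid derives from the SEVA plasmid collection. The associated work concerns high-throughput identification of functional replication origins in non-model bacteria, so this part most likely supplies a tetracycline selection marker module for assembling such test plasmids.
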