Features (pLannotate 1.2.2; 6 found; start..end, strand, type, name):
     82..1269    +  CDS            tetA: TCR3_ECOLX - Experimental evidence at protein level: Swiss-Prot protein existence level 1. Resistance to tetracycline by an active tetracycline efflux. This is an energy-dependent process that decreases the accumulation of the antibiotic in whole cells. This protein functions as a metal- tetracycline/H(+) antiporter. From Escherichia coli. This protein is used as a marker in many commonly used cloning vectors, such as pBR322 and pACYC184.
   1722..2310    -  rep_origin     ori: high-copy-number ColE1/pMB1/pBR322/pUC origin of replication
   2443..2537    -  terminator     lambda t0 terminator: transcription terminator from phage lambda
   2561..3217    -  CDS            cat: CAT_ECOLX - Experimental evidence at protein level: Swiss-Prot protein existence level 1. This enzyme is an effector of chloramphenicol resistance in bacteria. From Escherichia coli. This protein is used as a marker in many commonly used cloning vectors, such as pACYC184.
   3218..3320    -  promoter       cat promoter: promoter of the E. coli cat gene encoding chloramphenicol acetyltransferase
   3395..3438    -  CDS            lacZα (fragment): LacZα fragment of β-galactosidase; lacZ fragment
>Addgene plasmid #198950 | pGL0_37 [tetA pSC101] | addgene full sequence | sequence record 401280 | Addgene NGS Result
TAGCGTGCGAACAGCACGCTATTGTTGTATCATTACTCGCATCCATTCTCAGGCTGTCTCGTCTCGTCTC
CGAGGTCTCAAATGAAATCTAACAATGCGCTCATCGTCATCCTCGGCACCGTCACCCTGGATGCTGTAGG
CATAGGCTTGGTTATGCCGGTACTGCCGGGCCTCTTGCGGGATATCGTCCATTCCGACAGCATCGCCAGT
CACTATGGCGTGCTGCTAGCGCTATATGCGTTGATGCAATTTCTATGCGCACCCGTTCTCGGAGCACTGT
CCGACCGCTTTGGCCGCCGCCCAGTCCTGCTCGCTTCGCTACTTGGAGCCACTATCGACTACGCGATCAT
GGCGACCACACCCGTCCTGTGGATTCTCTACGCCGGACGCATCGTGGCCGGCATCACCGGCGCCACAGGT
GCGGTTGCTGGCGCCTATATCGCCGACATCACCGATGGGGAAGATCGGGCTCGCCACTTCGGGCTCATGA
GCGCTTGTTTCGGCGTGGGTATGGTGGCAGGCCCCGTGGCCGGGGGACTGTTGGGCGCCATCTCCCTGCA
CGCACCATTCCTTGCGGCGGCGGTGCTCAACGGCCTCAACCTACTACTGGGCTGCTTCCTAATGCAGGAG
TCGCATAAGGGAGAGCGCCGTCCGATGCCCTTGAGAGCCTTCAACCCAGTCAGCTCCTTCCGGTGGGCGC
GGGGCATGACCATTGTGGCCGCACTTATGACTGTCTTCTTTATCATGCAACTCGTAGGACAGGTGCCGGC
AGCGCTCTGGGTCATTTTCGGCGAGGACCGCTTTCGCTGGAGCGCGACGATGATCGGCCTGTCGCTTGCG
GTATTCGGAATCTTGCACGCCCTCGCTCAAGCCTTCGTCACTGGTCCCGCCACCAAACGTTTCGGCGAGA
AGCAGGCCATTATCGCCGGCATGGCGGCCGACGCGCTGGGCTACGTCTTGCTGGCGTTCGCGACGCGAGG
CTGGATGGCCTTCCCCATTATGATTCTTCTCGCTTCCGGCGGCATCGGGATGCCCGCGTTGCAGGCCATG
CTGTCCAGGCAGGTAGATGACGACCATCAGGGACAGCTTCAAGGATCGCTCGCGGCTCTTACCAGCCTAA
CTTCGATCACTGGACCGCTGATCGTCACGGCGATTTATGCCGCCTCGGCGAGCACATGGAACGGGTTGGC
ATGGATTGTAGGCGCCGCCCTATACCTTGTCTGCCTCCCCGCGTTGCGTCGCGGTGCATGGAGCCGGGCC
ACCTCGACCTGAGCTTTGAGACCACCCCAGGATACATAGATTACCACAACTCCGAGCCCTTCCACCTAGC
GTGCTAACCACGCACGCTATTGTTGTATCCCATATAATGCAATCGTAGTCTACCTGACTGTACTTAGAAA
TGTGGCTTCGCCTTTGCCCACGCACCTGATCGCTCCTCGTTTGCTTTTAAGGACCGGACGAACCACAGAG
CATTAGAAGGCTAGGTGGAGGCTCAGTGATGATAAGTCTGCGATGGTGGATGCATGTGTCATGGTCATAG
CTGTTTCCTGTGTGAAATTGTTATCCGCTCAGAGGGCACAATCCTATTCCGCGCTATCCGACAATCTCCA
AGACATTAGGTGGAGTTCAGTTCGGCGTATGGCATATGTCGCTGGAAAGAACATGTGAGCAAAAGGCCAG
CAAAAGGCCAGGAACCGTAAAAAGGCCGCGTTGCTGGCGTTTTTCCATAGGCTCCGCCCCCCTGACGAGC
ATCACAAAAATCGACGCTCAAGTCAGAGGTGGCGAAACCCGACAGGACTATAAAGATACCAGGCGTTTCC
CCCTGGAAGCTCCCTCGTGCGCTCTCCTGTTCCGACCCTGCCGCTTACCGGATACCTGTCCGCCTTTCTC
CCTTCGGGAAGCGTGGCGCTTTCTCATAGCTCACGCTGTAGGTATCTCAGTTCGGTGTAGGTCGTTCGCT
CCAAGCTGGGCTGTGTGCACGAACCCCCCGTTCAGCCCGACCGCTGCGCCTTATCCGGTAACTATCGTCT
TGAGTCCAACCCGGTAAGACACGACTTATCGCCACTGGCAGCAGCCACTGGTAACAGGATTAGCAGAGCG
AGGTATGTAGGCGGTGCTACAGAGTTCTTGAAGTGGTGGCCTAACTACGGCTACACTAGAAGAACAGTAT
TTGGTATCTGCGCTCTGCTGAAGCCAGTTACCTTCGGAAAAAGAGTTGGTAGCTCTTGATCCGGCAAACA
AACCACCGCTGGTAGCGGTGGTTTTTTTGTTTGCAAGCAGCAGATTACGCGCAGAAAAAAAGGATCTCAA
GAAGATCCTTTGATCTTTTCTACGGGGTCTGACGCTCTATTCAACAAAGCCGCCGTCCCGTCAAGTCAGC
GTAAATGGGTAGGGGGCTTCAAATCGTCCCCCCATACGATATAAGTTGTTACTAGTGCTTGGATTCTCAC
CAATAAAAAACGCCCGGCGGCAACCGAGCGTTCTGAACAAATCCAGATGGAGTTCTGAGGTCATTACTGG
ATCTATCAACAGGAGTCCAAGCGAGCTCGATATCAAATTACGCCCCGCCCTGCCACTCATCGCAGTACTG
TTGTAATTCATTAAGCATTCTGCCGACATGGAAGCCATCACAAACGGCATGATGAACCTGAATCGCCAGC
GGCATCAGCACCTTGTCGCCTTGCGTATAATATTTGCCCATGGTGAAAACGGGGGCGAAGAAGTTGTCCA
TATTGGCCACGTTTAAATCAAAACTGGTGAAACTCACCCAGGGATTGGCTGAGACGAAAAACATATTCTC
AATAAACCCTTTAGGGAAATAGGCCAGGTTTTCACCGTAACACGCCACATCTTGCGAATATATGTGTAGA
AACTGCCGGAAATCGTCGTGGTATTCACTCCAGAGCGATGAAAACGTTTCAGTTTGCTCATGGAAAACGG
TGTAACAAGGGTGAACACTATCCCATATCACCAGCTCACCGTCTTTCATTGCCATACGAAATTCCGGATG
AGCATTCATCAGGCGGGCAAGAATGTGAATAAAGGCCGGATAAAACTTGTGCTTATTTTTCTTTACGGTC
TTTAAAAAGGCCGTAATATCCAGCTGAACGGTCTGGTTATAGGTACATTGAGCAACTGACTGAAATGCCT
CAAAATGTTCTTTACGATGCCATTGGGATATATCAACGGTGGTATATCCAGTGATTTTTTTCTCCATTTT
AGCTTCCTTAGCTCCTGAAAATCTCGATAACTCAAAAAATACGCCCGGTAGTGATCTTATTTCATTATGG
TGAAAGTTGGAACCTCTTACGTGCCGATCAACGTCTCATTGATACCTGAAACAAAACCCATCGTACGGCC
AAGGAAGTCTCCAATAACTGTGATCCACCACAAGCGCCAGGGTTTTCCCAGTCACGACGTTGTAAAACGA
CGGCCAGTCATGCATAATCCGCACGCATCTGGAATAAGGAAGTGCCATTCCGCCTGACCT
